>Addgene plasmid #165071 | p23-NES-PspCas13b-msfGFP-NES-Flag | addgene full sequence | sequence record 332222 | Addgene NGS Result
GGCTCCGGTGCCCGTCAGTGGGCAGAGCGCACATCGCCCACAGTCCCCGAGAAGTTGGGGGGAGGGGTCG
GCAATTGAACCGGTGCCTAGAGAAGGTGGCGCGGGGTAAACTGGGAAAGTGATGTCGTGTACTGGCTCCG
CCTTTTTCCCGAGGGTGGGGGAGAACCGTATATAAGTGCAGTAGTCGCCGTGAACGTTCTTTTTCGCAAC
GGGTTTGCCGCCAGAACACAGGTAAGTGCCGTGTGTGGTTCCCGCGGGCCTGGCCTCTTTACGGGTTATG
GCCCTTGCGTGCCTTGAATTACTTCCACCTGGCTGCAGTACGTGATTCTTGATCCCGAGCTTCGGGTTGG
AAGTGGGTGGGAGAGTTCGAGGCCTTGCGCTTAAGGAGCCCCTTCGCCTCGTGCTTGAGTTGAGGCCTGG
CCTGGGCGCTGGGGCCGCCGCGTGCGAATCTGGTGGCACCTTCGCGCCTGTCTCGCTGCTTTCGATAAGT
CTCTAGCCATTTAAAATTTTTGATGACCTGCTGCGACGCTTTTTTTCTGGCAAGATAGTCTTGTAAATGC
GGGCCAAGATCTGCACACTGGTATTTCGGTTTTTGGGGCCGCGGGCGGCGACGGGGCCCGTGCGTCCCAG
CGCACATGTTCGGCGAGGCGGGGCCTGCGAGCGCGGCCACCGAGAATCGGACGGGGGTAGTCTCAAGCTG
GCCGGCCTGCTCTGGTGCCTGGCCTCGCGCCGCCGTGTATCGCCCCGCCCTGGGCGGCAAGGCTGGCCCG
GTCGGCACCAGTTGCGTGAGCGGAAAGATGGCCGCTTCCCGGCCCTGCTGCAGGGAGCTCAAAATGGAGG
ACGCGGCGCTCGGGAGAGCGGGCGGGTGAGTCACCCACACAAAGGAAAAGGGCCTTTCCGTCCTCAGCCG
TCGCTTCATGTGACTCCACGGAGTACCGGGCGCCGTCCAGGCACCTCGATTAGTTCTCGAGCTTTTGGAG
TACGTCGTCTTTAGGTTGGGGGGAGGGGTTTTATGCGATGGAGTTTCCCCACACTGAGTGGGTGGAGACT
GAAGTTAGGCCAGCTTGGCACTTGATGTAATTCTCCTTGGAATTTGCCCTTTTTGAGTTTGGATCTTGGT
TCATTCTCAAGCCTCAGACAGTGGTTCAAAGTTTTTTTCTTCCATTTCAGGTGTCGTGAAGCGGCCATGC
TGTACCCTGAGCGGCTGCGGCGGATCCTGACCGCTAGCAACATCCCCGCTCTGGTGGAAAACCAGAAGAA
GTACTTTGGCACCTACAGCGTGATGGCCATGCTGAACGCTCAGACCGTGCTGGACCACATCCAGAAGGTG
GCCGATATTGAGGGCGAGCAGAACGAGAACAACGAGAATCTGTGGTTTCACCCCGTGATGAGCCACCTGT
ACAACGCCAAGAACGGCTACGACAAGCAGCCCGAGAAAACCATGTTCATCATCGAGCGGCTGCAGAGCTA
CTTCCCATTCCTGAAGATCATGGCCGAGAACCAGAGAGAGTACAGCAACGGCAAGTACAAGCAGAACCGC
GTGGAAGTGAACAGCAACGACATCTTCGAGGTGCTGAAGCGCGCCTTCGGCGTGCTGAAGATGTACAGGG
ACCTGACCAACCACTACAAGACCTACGAGGAAAAGCTGAACGACGGCTGCGAGTTCCTGACCAGCACAGA
GCAACCTCTGAGCGGCATGATCAACAACTACTACACAGTGGCCCTGCGGAACATGAACGAGAGATACGGC
TACAAGACAGAGGACCTGGCCTTCATCCAGGACAAGCGGTTCAAGTTCGTGAAGGACGCCTACGGCAAGA
AAAAGTCCCAAGTGAATACCGGATTCTTCCTGAGCCTGCAGGACTACAACGGCGACACACAGAAGAAGCT
GCACCTGAGCGGAGTGGGAATCGCCCTGCTGATCTGCCTGTTCCTGGACAAGCAGTACATCAACATCTTT
CTGAGCAGGCTGCCCATCTTCTCCAGCTACAATGCCCAGAGCGAGGAACGGCGGATCATCATCAGATCCT
TCGGCATCAACAGCATCAAGCTGCCCAAGGACCGGATCCACAGCGAGAAGTCCAACAAGAGCGTGGCCAT
GGATATGCTCAACGAAGTGAAGCGGTGCCCCGACGAGCTGTTCACAACACTGTCTGCCGAGAAGCAGTCC
CGGTTCAGAATCATCAGCGACGACCACAATGAAGTGCTGATGAAGCGGAGCAGCGACAGATTCGTGCCTC
TGCTGCTGCAGTATATCGATTACGGCAAGCTGTTCGACCACATCAGGTTCCACGTGAACATGGGCAAGCT
GAGATACCTGCTGAAGGCCGACAAGACCTGCATCGACGGCCAGACCAGAGTCAGAGTGATCGAGCAGCCC
CTGAACGGCTTCGGCAGACTGGAAGAGGCCGAGACAATGCGGAAGCAAGAGAACGGCACCTTCGGCAACA
GCGGCATCCGGATCAGAGACTTCGAGAACATGAAGCGGGACGACGCCAATCCTGCCAACTATCCCTACAT
CGTGGACACCTACACACACTACATCCTGGAAAACAACAAGGTCGAGATGTTTATCAACGACAAAGAGGAC
AGCGCCCCACTGCTGCCCGTGATCGAGGATGATAGATACGTGGTCAAGACAATCCCCAGCTGCCGGATGA
GCACCCTGGAAATTCCAGCCATGGCCTTCCACATGTTTCTGTTCGGCAGCAAGAAAACCGAGAAGCTGAT
CGTGGACGTGCACAACCGGTACAAGAGACTGTTCCAGGCCATGCAGAAAGAAGAAGTGACCGCCGAGAAT
ATCGCCAGCTTCGGAATCGCCGAGAGCGACCTGCCTCAGAAGATCCTGGATCTGATCAGCGGCAATGCCC
ACGGCAAGGATGTGGACGCCTTCATCAGACTGACCGTGGACGACATGCTGACCGACACCGAGCGGAGAAT
CAAGAGATTCAAGGACGACCGGAAGTCCATTCGGAGCGCCGACAACAAGATGGGAAAGAGAGGCTTCAAG
CAGATCTCCACAGGCAAGCTGGCCGACTTCCTGGCCAAGGACATCGTGCTGTTTCAGCCCAGCGTGAACG
ATGGCGAGAACAAGATCACCGGCCTGAACTACCGGATCATGCAGAGCGCCATTGCCGTGTACGATAGCGG
CGACGATTACGAGGCCAAGCAGCAGTTCAAGCTGATGTTCGAGAAGGCCCGGCTGATCGGCAAGGGCACA
ACAGAGCCTCATCCATTTCTGTACAAGGTGTTCGCCCGCAGCATCCCCGCCAATGCCGTCGAGTTCTACG
AGCGCTACCTGATCGAGCGGAAGTTCTACCTGACCGGCCTGTCCAACGAGATCAAGAAAGGCAACAGAGT
GGATGTGCCCTTCATCCGGCGGGACCAGAACAAGTGGAAAACACCCGCCATGAAGACCCTGGGCAGAATC
TACAGCGAGGATCTGCCCGTGGAACTGCCCAGACAGATGTTCGACAATGAGATCAAGTCCCACCTGAAGT
CCCTGCCACAGATGGAAGGCATCGACTTCAACAATGCCAACGTGACCTATCTGATCGCCGAGTACATGAA
GAGAGTGCTGGACGACGACTTCCAGACCTTCTACCAGTGGAACCGCAACTACCGGTACATGGACATGCTT
AAGGGCGAGTACGACAGAAAGGGCTCCCTGCAGCACTGCTTCACCAGCGTGGAAGAGAGAGAAGGCCTCT
GGAAAGAGCGGGCCTCCAGAACAGAGCGGTACAGAAAGCAGGCCAGCAACAAGATCCGCAGCAACCGGCA
GATGAGAAACGCCAGCAGCGAAGAGATCGAGACAATCCTGGATAAGCGGCTGAGCAACAGCCGGAACGAG
TACCAGAAAAGCGAGAAAGTGATCCGGCGCTACAGAGTGCAGGATGCCCTGCTGTTTCTGCTGGCCAAAA
AGACCCTGACCGAACTGGCCGATTTCGACGGCGAGAGGTTCAAACTGAAAGAAATCATGCCCGACGCCGA
GAAGGGAATCCTGAGCGAGATCATGCCCATGAGCTTCACCTTCGAGAAAGGCGGCAAGAAGTACACCATC
ACCAGCGAGGGCATGAAGCTGAAGAACTACGGCGACTTCTTTGTGCTGGCTAGCGACAAGAGGATCGGCA
ACCTGCTGGAACTCGTGGGCAGCGACATCGTGTCCAAAGAGGATATCATGGAAGAGTTCAACAAATACGA
CCAGTGCAGGCCCGAGATCAGCTCCATCGTGTTCAACCTGGAAAAGTGGGCCTTCGACACATACCCCGAG
CTGTCTGCCAGAGTGGACCGGGAAGAGAAGGTGGACTTCAAGAGCATCCTGAAAATCCTGCTGAACAACA
AGAACATCAACAAAGAGCAGAGCGACATCCTGCGGAAGATCCGGAACGCCTTCGATCACAACAATTACCC
CGACAAAGGCGTGGTGGAAATCAAGGCCCTGCCTGAGATCGCCATGAGCATCAAGAAGGCCTTTGGGGAG
TACGCCATCATGAAGGTGAGCAAGGGCGAGGAGCTGTTCACCGGGGTGGTGCCCATCCTGGTCGAGCTGG
ACGGCGACGTAAACGGCCACAAGTTCAGCGTGCGCGGCGAGGGCGAGGGCGATGCCACCAACGGCAAGCT
GACCCTGAAGTTCATCTGCACCACCGGCAAGCTGCCCGTGCCCTGGCCCACCCTCGTGACCACCCTGACC
TACGGCGTGCAGTGCTTCAGCCGCTACCCCGACCACATGAAGCGCCACGACTTCTTCAAGTCCGCCATGC
CCGAAGGCTACGTCCAGGAGCGCACCATCAGCTTCAAGGACGACGGCACCTACAAGACCCGCGCCGAGGT
GAAGTTCGAGGGCGACACCCTGGTGAACCGCATCGAGCTGAAGGGCATCGACTTCAAGGAGGACGGCAAC
ATCCTGGGGCACAAGCTGGAGTACAACTTCAACAGCCACAACGTCTATATCACCGCCGACAAGCAGAAGA
ACGGCATCAAGGCCAACTTCAAGATCCGCCACAACGTGGAGGACGGCAGCGTGCAGCTCGCCGACCACTA
CCAGCAGAACACCCCCATCGGCGACGGCCCCGTGCTGCTGCCCGACAACCACTACCTGAGCACCCAGTCC
AAGCTGAGCAAAGACCCCAACGAGAAGCGCGATCACATGGTCCTGCTGGAGTTCGTGACCGCCGCCGGGA
TCACTCACGGCATGGACGAGCTGTACAAGTACCTTCAACTGCCTCCACTTGAAAGACTGACACTGCTAGA
GCAACGCGTGCAGCTAAGCGACTACAAAGACCATGACGGTGATTATAAAGATCATGACATCGATTACAAG
GATGACGATGACAAGTAAGGATCCCTCCCCCCCCCCTAACGTTACTGGCCGAAGCCGCTTGGAATAAGGC
CGGTGTGCGTTTGTCTATATGTTATTTTCCACCATATTGCCGTCTTTTGGCAATGTGAGGGCCCGGAAAC
CTGGCCCTGTCTTCTTGACGAGCATTCCTAGGGGTCTTTCCCCTCTCGCCAAAGGAATGCAAGGTCTGTT
GAATGTCGTGAAGGAAGCAGTTCCTCTGGAAGCTTCTTGAAGACAAACAACGTCTGTAGCGACCCTTTGC
AGGCAGCGGAACCCCCCACCTGGCGACAGGTGCCTCTGCGGCCAAAAGCCACGTGTATAAGATACACCTG
CAAAGGCGGCACAACCCCAGTGCCACGTTGTGAGTTGGATAGTTGTGGAAAGAGTCAAATGGCTCTCCTC
AAGCGTATTCAACAAGGGGCTGAAGGATGCCCAGAAGGTACCCCATTGTATGGGATCTGATCTGGGGCCT
CGGTGCACATGCTTTACATGTGTTTAGTCGAGGTTAAAAAAACGTCTAGGCCCCCCGAACCACGGGGACG
TGGTTTTCCTTTGAAAAACACGATGATAAGGATCCACCGGAGCTTACCATGACCGAGTACAAGCCCACGG
TGCGCCTCGCCACCCGCGACGACGTCCCCAGGGCCGTACGCACCCTCGCCGCCGCGTTCGCCGACTACCC
CGCCACGCGCCACACCGTCGATCCGGACCGCCACATCGAGCGGGTCACCGAGCTGCAAGAACTCTTCCTC
ACGCGCGTCGGGCTCGACATCGGCAAGGTGTGGGTCGCGGACGACGGCGCCGCGGTGGCGGTCTGGACCA
CGCCGGAGAGCGTCGAAGCGGGGGCGGTGTTCGCCGAGATCGGCCCGCGCATGGCCGAGTTGAGCGGTTC
CCGGCTGGCCGCGCAGCAACAGATGGAAGGCCTCCTGGCGCCGCACCGGCCCAAGGAGCCCGCGTGGTTC
CTGGCCACCGTCGGCGTCTCGCCCGACCACCAGGGCAAGGGTCTGGGCAGCGCCGTCGTGCTCCCCGGAG
TGGAGGCGGCCGAGCGCGCCGGGGTGCCCGCCTTCCTGGAGACCTCCGCGCCCCGCAACCTCCCCTTCTA
CGAGCGGCTCGGCTTCACCGTCACCGCCGACGTCGAGGTGCCCGAAGGACCGCGCACCTGGTGCATGACC
CGCAAGCCCGGTGCCTGACGCCCATCGATAGATCCTAATCAACCTCTGGATTACAAAATTTGTGAAAGAT
TGACTGGTATTCTTAACTATGTTGCTCCTTTTACGCTATGTGGATACGCTGCTTTAATGCCTTTGTATCA
TGCTATTGCTTCCCGTATGGCTTTCATTTTCTCCTCCTTGTATAAATCCTGGTTGCTGTCTCTTTATGAG
GAGTTGTGGCCCGTTGTCAGGCAACGTGGCGTGGTGTGCACTGTGTTTGCTGACGCAACCCCCACTGGTT
GGGGCATTGCCACCACCTGTCAGCTCCTTTCCGGGACTTTCGCTTTCCCCCTCCCTATTGCCACGGCGGA
ACTCATCGCCGCCTGCCTTGCCCGCTGCTGGACAGGGGCTCGGCTGTTGGGCACTGACAATTCCGTGGTG
TTGTCGGGGAAATCATCGTCCTTTCCTTGGCTGCTCGCCTGTGTTGCCACCTGGATTCTGCGCGGGACGT
CCTTCTGCTACGTCCCTTCGGCCCTCAATCCAGCGGACCTTCCTTCCCGCGGCCTGCTGCCGGCTCTGCG
GCCTCTTCCGCGTCTTCGCCTTCGCCCTCAGACGAGTCGGATCTCCCTTTGGGCCGCCTCCCCGCCTGAG
ATCCTTTAAGACCAATGACTTACAAGGCAGCTGTAGATCTTAGCCACTTTTTAAAAGAAAAGGGGGGACT
GGAAGGGCTAATTCACTCCCAACGAAGACAAGATCTGCTTTTTGCTTGTACTGGGTCTCTCTGGTTAGAC
CAGATCTGAGCCTGGGAGCTCTCTGGCTAACTAGGGAACCCACTGCTTAAGCCTCAATAAAGCTTGCCTT
GAGTGCTTCAAGTAGTGTGTGCCCGTCTGTTGTGTGACTCTGGTAACTAGAGATCCCTCAGACCCTTTTA
GTCAGTGTGGAAAATCTCTAGCAGTAGTAGTTCATGTCATCTTATTATTCAGTATTTATAACTTGCAAAG
AAATGAATATCAGAGAGTGAGAGGCCCGGGTTAATTAAGGAAAGGGCTAGATCATTCTTGAAGACGAAAG
GGCCTCGTGATACGCCTATTTTTATAGGTTAATGTCATGATAATAATGGTTTCTTAGACGTCAGGTGGCA
CTTTTCGGGGAAATGTGCGCGGAACCCCTATTTGTTTATTTTTCTAAATACATTCAAATATGTATCCGCT
CATGAGACAATAACCCTGATAAATGCTTCAATAATATTGAAAAAGGAAGAGTATGAGTATTCAACATTTC
CGTGTCGCCCTTATTCCCTTTTTTGCGGCATTTTGCCTTCCTGTTTTTGCTCACCCAGAAACGCTGGTGA
AAGTAAAAGATGCTGAAGATCAGTTGGGTGCACGAGTGGGTTACATCGAACTGGATCTCAACAGCGGTAA
GATCCTTGAGAGTTTTCGCCCCGAAGAACGTTTTCCAATGATGAGCACTTTTAAAGTTCTGCTATGTGGC
GCGGTATTATCCCGTGTTGACGCCGGGCAAGAGCAACTCGGTCGCCGCATACACTATTCTCAGAATGACT
TGGTTGAGTACTCACCAGTCACAGAAAAGCATCTTACGGATGGCATGACAGTAAGAGAATTATGCAGTGC
TGCCATAACCATGAGTGATAACACTGCGGCCAACTTACTTCTGACAACGATCGGAGGACCGAAGGAGCTA
ACCGCTTTTTTGCACAACATGGGGGATCATGTAACTCGCCTTGATCGTTGGGAACCGGAGCTGAATGAAG
CCATACCAAACGACGAGCGTGACACCACGATGCCTGTAGCAATGGCAACAACGTTGCGCAAACTATTAAC
TGGCGAACTACTTACTCTAGCTTCCCGGCAACAATTAATAGACTGGATGGAGGCGGATAAAGTTGCAGGA
CCACTTCTGCGCTCGGCCCTTCCGGCTGGCTGGTTTATTGCTGATAAATCTGGAGCCGGTGAGCGTGGGT
CTCGCGGTATCATTGCAGCACTGGGGCCAGATGGTAAGCCCTCCCGTATCGTAGTTATCTACACGACGGG
GAGTCAGGCAACTATGGATGAACGAAATAGACAGATCGCTGAGATAGGTGCCTCACTGATTAAGCATTGG
TAACTGTCAGACCAAGTTTACTCATATATACTTTAGATTGATTTAAAACTTCATTTTTAATTTAAAAGGA
TCTAGGTGAAGATCCTTTTTGATAATCTCATGACCAAAATCCCTTAACGTGAGTTTTCGTTCCACTGAGC
GTCAGACCCCGTAGAAAAGATCAAAGGATCTTCTTGAGATCCTTTTTTTCTGCGCGTAATCTGCTGCTTG
CAAACAAAAAAACCACCGCTACCAGCGGTGGTTTGTTTGCCGGATCAAGAGCTACCAACTCTTTTTCCGA
AGGTAACTGGCTTCAGCAGAGCGCAGATACCAAATACTGTTCTTCTAGTGTAGCCGTAGTTAGGCCACCA
CTTCAAGAACTCTGTAGCACCGCCTACATACCTCGCTCTGCTAATCCTGTTACCAGTGGCTGCTGCCAGT
GGCGATAAGTCGTGTCTTACCGGGTTGGACTCAAGACGATAGTTACCGGATAAGGCGCAGCGGTCGGGCT
GAACGGGGGGTTCGTGCACACAGCCCAGCTTGGAGCGAACGACCTACACCGAACTGAGATACCTACAGCG
TGAGCTATGAGAAAGCGCCACGCTTCCCGAAGGGAGAAAGGCGGACAGGTATCCGGTAAGCGGCAGGGTC
GGAACAGGAGAGCGCACGAGGGAGCTTCCAGGGGGAAACGCCTGGTATCTTTATAGTCCTGTCGGGTTTC
GCCACCTCTGACTTGAGCGTCGATTTTTGTGATGCTCGTCAGGGGGGCGGAGCCTATGGAAAAACGCCAG
CAACGCGGCCTTTTTACGGTTCCTGGCCTTTTGCTGGCCTTTTGCTCACATGTTCTTTCCTGCGTTATCC
CCTGATTCTGTGGATAACCGTATTACCGCCTTTGAGTGAGCTGATACCGCTCGCCGCAGCCGAACGACCG
AGCGCAGCGAGTCAGTGAGCGAGGAAGCGGAAGAGCGCCCAATACGCAAACCGCCTCTCCCCGCGCGTTG
GCCGATTCATTAATGCAGCAAGCTCATGGCTGACTAATTTTTTTTATTTATGCAGAGGCCGAGGCCGCCT
CGGCCTCTGAGCTATTCCAGAAGTAGTGAGGAGGCTTTTTTGGAGGCCTAGGCTTTTGCAAAAAGCTCCC
CGTGGCACGACAGGTTTCCCGACTGGAAAGCGGGCAGTGAGCGCAACGCAATTAATGTGAGTTAGCTCAC
TCATTAGGCACCCCAGGCTTTACACTTTATGCTTCCGGCTCGTATGTTGTGTGGAATTGTGAGCGGATAA
CAATTTCACACAGGAAACAGCTATGACATGATTACGAATTTCACAAATAAAGCATTTTTTTCACTGCATT
CTAGTTGTGGTTTGTCCAAACTCATCAATGTATCTTATCATGTCTGGATCAACTGGATAACTCAAGCTAA
CCAAAATCATCCCAAACTTCCCACCCCATACCCTATTACCACTGCCAATTACCTGTGGTTTCATTTACTC
TAAACCTGTGATTCCTCTGAATTATTTTCATTTTAAAGAAATTGTATTTGTTAAATATGTACTACAAACT
TAGTAGTTGGAAGGGCTAATTCACTCCCAAAGAAGACAAGATATCCTTGATCTGTGGATCTACCACACAC
AAGGCTACTTCCCTGATTAGCAGAACTACACACCAGGGCCAGGGGTCAGATATCCACTGACCTTTGGATG
GTGCTACAAGCTAGTACCAGTTGAGCCAGATAAGGTAGAAGAGGCCAATAAAGGAGAGAACACCAGCTTG
TTACACCCTGTGAGCCTGCATGGGATGGATGACCCGGAGAGAGAAGTGTTAGAGTGGAGGTTTGACAGCC
GCCTAGCATTTCATCACGTGGCCCGAGAGCTGCATCCGGAGTACTTCAAGAACTGCTGATATCGAGCTTG
CTACAAGGGACTTTCCGCTGGGGACTTTCCAGGGAGGCGTGGCCTGGGCGGGACTGGGGAGTGGCGAGCC
CTCAGATCCTGCATATAAGCAGCTGCTTTTTGCCTGTACTGGGTCTCTCTGGTTAGACCAGATCTGAGCC
TGGGAGCTCTCTGGCTAACTAGGGAACCCACTGCTTAAGCCTCAATAAAGCTTGCCTTGAGTGCTTCAAG
TAGTGTGTGCCCGTCTGTTGTGTGACTCTGGTAACTAGAGATCCCTCAGACCCTTTTAGTCAGTGTGGAA
AATCTCTAGCAGTGGCGCCCGAACAGGGACTTGAAAGCGAAAGGGAAACCAGAGGAGCTCTCTCGACGCA
GGACTCGGCTTGCTGAAGCGCGCACGGCAAGAGGCGAGGGGCGGCGACTGGTGAGTACGCCAAAAATTTT
GACTAGCGGAGGCTAGAAGGAGAGAGATGGGTGCGAGAGCGTCAGTATTAAGCGGGGGAGAATTAGATCG
CGATGGGAAAAAATTCGGTTAAGGCCAGGGGGAAAGAAAAAATATAAATTAAAACATATAGTATGGGCAA
GCAGGGAGCTAGAACGATTCGCAGTTAATCCTGGCCTGTTAGAAACATCAGAAGGCTGTAGACAAATACT
GGGACAGCTACAACCATCCCTTCAGACAGGATCAGAAGAACTTAGATCATTATATAATACAGTAGCAACC
CTCTATTGTGTGCATCAAAGGATAGAGATAAAAGACACCAAGGAAGCTTTAGACAAGATAGAGGAAGAGC
AAAACAAAAGTAAGACCACCGCACAGCAAGCGGCCGGCCGCTGATCTTCAGACCTGGAGGAGGAGATATG
AGGGACAATTGGAGAAGTGAATTATATAAATATAAAGTAGTAAAAATTGAACCATTAGGAGTAGCACCCA
CCAAGGCAAAGAGAAGAGTGGTGCAGAGAGAAAAAAGAGCAGTGGGAATAGGAGCTTTGTTCCTTGGGTT
CTTGGGAGCAGCAGGAAGCACTATGGGCGCAGCGTCAATGACGCTGACGGTACAGGCCAGACAATTATTG
TCTGGTATAGTGCAGCAGCAGAACAATTTGCTGAGGGCTATTGAGGCGCAACAGCATCTGTTGCAACTCA
CAGTCTGGGGCATCAAGCAGCTCCAGGCAAGAATCCTGGCTGTGGAAAGATACCTAAAGGATCAACAGCT
CCTGGGGATTTGGGGTTGCTCTGGAAAACTCATTTGCACCACTGCTGTGCCTTGGAATGCTAGTTGGAGT
AATAAATCTCTGGAACAGATTTGGAATCACACGACCTGGATGGAGTGGGACAGAGAAATTAACAATTACA
CAAGCTTAATACACTCCTTAATTGAAGAATCGCAAAACCAGCAAGAAAAGAATGAACAAGAATTATTGGA
ATTAGATAAATGGGCAAGTTTGTGGAATTGGTTTAACATAACAAATTGGCTGTGGTATATAAAATTATTC
ATAATGATAGTAGGAGGCTTGGTAGGTTTAAGAATAGTTTTTGCTGTACTTTCTATAGTGAATAGAGTTA
GGCAGGGATATTCACCATTATCGTTTCAGACCCACCTCCCAACCCCGAGGGGACCCGACAGGCCCGAAGG
AATAGAAGAAGAAGGTGGAGAGAGAGACAGAGACAGATCCATTCGATTAGTGAACGGATCTCGACGGTAT
CGCCGAATTCACAAATGGCAGTATTCATCCACAATTTTAAAAGAAAAGGGGGGATTGGGGGGTACAGTGC
AGGGGAAAGAATAGTAGACATAATAGCAACAGACATACAAACTAAAGAATTACAAAAACAAATTACAAAA
ATTCAAAATTTTCGGGTTTATTACAGGGACAGCAGAGATCCAGTTTGGACTAGTCGTGA
Features (pLannotate 1.2.2; 25 found; start..end, strand, type, name):
      1..1179    +  promoter       EF-1α promoter: strong constitutive promoter for human elongation factor EF-1α
   4495..5211    +  CDS            superfolder GFP: GFP variant that folds robustly even when fused to poorly folded proteins (Pédelacq et al., 2006) mammalian codon-optimized
   5270..5335    +  CDS            3xFLAG: three tandem FLAG® epitope tags, followed by an enterokinase cleavage site
   5447..5909    +  misc_feature   IRES: internal ribosome entry site (IRES) of the encephalomyocarditis virus (EMCV)
   5929..6528    +  CDS            PuroR: puromycin N-acetyltransferase; pac from Streptomyces alboniger; confers resistance to puromycin
   6547..7135    +  misc_feature   WPRE: woodchuck hepatitis virus posttranscriptional regulatory element
   7143..7208    +  CDS            nef (fragment): NEF_HV1Z2 - Experimental evidence at protein level: Swiss-Prot protein existence level 1. Extracellular Nef protein targets CD4(+) T-lymphocytes for apoptosis by interacting with CXCR4 surface receptors. From Human immunodeficiency virus type 1 group M subtype D (isolate Z2/CDC-Z34) (HIV-1).
   7210..7443    +  LTR            3' LTR (ΔU3): self-inactivating 3' long terminal repeat (LTR) from HIV-1
   7648..7752    +  promoter       AmpR promoter: bla
   7753..8613    +  CDS            AmpR: β-lactamase; bla; confers resistance to ampicillin, carbenicillin, and related antibiotics
   8784..9372    +  rep_origin     ori: high-copy-number ColE1/pMB1/pBR322/pUC origin of replication
   9555..9609    +  CDS            lacI (fragment): lac repressor; lacI; The lac repressor binds to the lac operator to inhibit transcription in E. coli. This inhibition can be relieved by adding lactose or isopropyl-β-D-thiogalactopyranoside (IPTG).
   9615..9708    +  rep_origin     SV40 ori (fragment): SV40 origin of replication
   9733..9770    +  CDS            lacI (fragment): lac repressor; lacI; The lac repressor binds to the lac operator to inhibit transcription in E. coli. This inhibition can be relieved by adding lactose or isopropyl-β-D-thiogalactopyranoside (IPTG).
   9783..9804    +  protein_bind   CAP binding site: CAP binding activates transcription in the presence of cAMP. E. coli catabolite activator protein
   9819..9849    +  promoter       lac promoter: promoter for the E. coli lac operon
   9853..9875    +  protein_bind   lac operator (fragment): The lac repressor binds to the lac operator to inhibit transcription in E. coli. This inhibition can be relieved by adding lactose or isopropyl-β-D-thiogalactopyranoside (IPTG). lac repressor encoded by lacI
   9907..9990    +  polyA_signal   SV40 poly(A) signal (fragment): SV40 polyadenylation signal
  10157..10486   +  CDS            nef (fragment): NEF_HV1BR - Experimental evidence at protein level: Swiss-Prot protein existence level 1. Extracellular Nef protein targets CD4(+) T-lymphocytes for apoptosis by interacting with CXCR4 surface receptors (PubMed:14990729). From Human immunodeficiency virus type 1 group M subtype B (isolate BRU/LAI) (HIV-1).
  10534..10791   +  LTR            5' LTR (truncated): truncated 5' long terminal repeat (LTR) from HIV-1
  10838..10963   +  misc_feature   HIV-1 Ψ: packaging signal of human immunodeficiency virus type 1
  10947..11285   +  CDS            HIV-1 gag (fragment): gag protein from human immunodeficiency virus 1; gag
  11460..11693   +  misc_feature   RRE: The Rev response element (RRE) of HIV-1 allows for Rev-dependent mRNA export from the nucleus to the cytoplasm.
  12070..12170   +  CDS            Rev (fragment): human immunodeficiency virus 1 (HIV-1) Rev protein; rev; enhances nuclear export of unspliced and incompletely spliced viral mRNAs
  12215..12332   +  misc_feature   cPPT/CTS: central polypurine tract and central termination sequence of HIV-1
