[The description below was written by a language model from this plasmid's Addgene catalogue record and pLannotate feature annotations shown in this document.]
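Description:
p23-NES-PspCas13b-msfGFP-NES-Flag is a pHAGE-based, HIV-1-derived lentiviral vector of about 12.4 kb built to overexpress the RNA-targeting CRISPR effector PspCas13b, from Prevotella sp. P5-125, in human cells. It is propagated in E. coli as a high-copy plasmid through a ColE1/pUC-type origin and selected with ampicillin via the bla gene. The viral framework comprises a truncated 5' LTR, the Ψ packaging signal with an adjoining gag fragment, the Rev response element for Rev-dependent nuclear export of the genomic RNA, the cPPT/CTS element, and a self-inactivating ΔU3 3' LTR. This lets the cassette be packaged and stably integrated, or the plasmid can simply be transfected.

Expression is driven by the strong constitutive human EF-1α promoter. The automated annotation leaves the roughly 3.3 kb between this promoter and the fluorophore unlabelled. From the construct name and catalogue entry, this region should hold the PspCas13b coding sequence preceded by a nuclear export signal, but the feature table does not confirm this directly. Downstream lie a mammalian codon-optimised superfolder GFP (the depositor notes that it is sfGFP, although some software mislabels it) and a 3xFLAG tag. The name places a second NES between them, an arrangement intended to keep the fusion protein cytoplasmic while permitting fluorescence tracking and epitope detection. An EMCV IRES then links puromycin N-acetyltransferase to the same transcript, so puromycin-resistant cells should also express the Cas13b fusion, and a WPRE enhances transcript expression. The associated work used Cas13 systems to screen for functional circular RNAs, and a guide RNA would have to be supplied from a separate construct.
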