Addgene plasmid #165071: p23-NES-PspCas13b-msfGFP-NES-Flag
Purpose: overexpression of PspCas13b in human cells
Depositing lab: Ling-Ling Chen. Depositing organization: CAS Center for Excellence in Molecular Cell Science. Publication: Screening for functional circular RNAs using the CRISPR-Cas13 system. Li S, Li X, Xue W, Zhang L, Yang LZ, Cao SM, Lei YN, Liu CX, Guo SK, Shan L, Wu M, Tao X, Zhang JL, Gao X, Zhang J, Wei J, Li J, Yang L, Chen LL. Nat Methods. 2021 Jan;18(1):51-59. doi: 10.1038/s41592-020-01011-4. Epub 2020 Dec 7. PubMed 33288960.
Backbone
  Vector backbone: pHAGE
  Vector type: Mammalian Expression, Lentiviral
  Selectable markers: Puromycin
Growth in bacteria
  Bacterial resistance: Ampicillin, 100 μg/mL
  Growth temperature: 37°C
  Growth strain: NEB Stable
  Copy number: High Copy
Gene/Insert
  Gene/Insert name: PspCas13b
  Species: Prevotella sp. P5-125
  Cloning method: Ligation Independent Cloning
  Sequencing primers: 5′ -
Terms and licenses: Academic/Nonprofit Terms; Industry Terms: Not Available to Industry
Depositor comments: Please note that the fluorophore is sfGFP. Previous versions of SnapGene may label it as mCFP.
How to cite: p23-NES-PspCas13b-msfGFP-NES-Flag was a gift from Ling-Ling Chen (Addgene plasmid # 165071 ; http://n2t.net/addgene:165071 ; RRID:Addgene_165071)
